>Addgene plasmid #137024 | pDD400 | addgene full sequence | sequence record 274031 | Addgene NGS Result
AACGTTCAAATCCGCTCCCGGCGGATTTGTCCTACTCAGGAGAGCGTTCACCGACAAACAACAGATAAAA
CGAAAGGCCCAGTCTTCCGACTGAGCCTTTCGTTTTATTTGATGCCTGGCAGTTCCCTACTCTCGCGTTA
ACGCTAGCATGGATGTTTTCCCAGTCACGACGTTGTAAAACGACGGCCAGTCTTAAGCTCGGGCCCCAAA
TAATGATTTTATTTTGACTGATAGTGACCTGTTCGTTGCAACAAATTGATGAGCAATGCTTTTTTATAAT
GCCAACTTTGTACAAAAAAGCAGGCTGCTCTTCGATGGTCAGCAAAGGCGAGGAAGACAACATGGCTTCT
CTTCCAGCAACTCACGAGCTTCACATTTTCGGATCCATCAACGGAGTCGATTTCGATATGGTTGGACAGG
GAACTGGAAATCCAAATGACGGTTACGAGGAGCTCAACTTAAAATCGACGAAGGTAAGTTTAAACATATA
TATACTAACTAACCCTGATTATTTAAATTTTCAGGGAGACCTTCAATTCTCACCATGGATTTTAGTGCCC
CACATTGGATACGGATTTCATCAATATCTTCCATATCCAGATGGAATGAGTCCTTTTCAAGCCGCTATGG
TCGATGGATCCGGATACCAAGTTCATCGAACAATGCAATTCGAAGGTAAGTTTAAACAGTTCGGTACTAA
CTAACCATACATATTTAAATTTTCAGACGGAGCTTCCCTTACTGTAAACTATCGTTATACCTATGAGGGG
TCCCACATCAAGGGCGAGGCTCAAGTCAAGGGAACTGGATTCCCAGCCGATGGACCAGTTATGACCAACA
GTCTCACCGCCGCCGATTGGTGCCGCTCCAAGAAGACCTATCCAAATGACAAGACCATCATTTCAACATT
CAAATGGTCTTACACAACTGGAAACGGAAAAAGGTAAGTTTAAACATGATTTTACTAACTAACTAATCTG
ATTTAAATTTTCAGATACCGATCGACAGCTCGTACAACGTACACGTTCGCCAAACCAATGGCTGCCAACT
ATTTGAAAAACCAGCCAATGTACGTGTTCCGTAAGACCGAGCTTAAGCACTCTAAAACTGAATTAAACTT
CAAGGAGTGGCAAAAAGCTTTCACTGATGTTATGGGAATGGACGAGCTGTACAAGCGAAGAGCACCCAGC
TTTCTTGTACAAAGTTGGCATTATAAGAAAGCATTGCTTATCAATTTGTTGCAACGAACAGGTCACTATC
AGTCAAAATAAAATCATTATTTGCCATCCAGCTGATATCCCCTATAGTGAGTCGTATTACATGGTCATAG
CTGTTTCCTGGCAGCTCTGGCCCGTGTCTCAAAATCTCTGATGTTACATTGCACAAGATAAAAATATATC
ATCATGAACAATAAAACTGTCTGCTTACATAAACAGTAATACAAGGGGTGTTATGAGCCATATTCAACGG
GAAACGTCGAGGCCGCGATTAAATTCCAACATGGATGCTGATTTATATGGGTATAAATGGGCTCGCGATA
ATGTCGGGCAATCAGGTGCGACAATCTATCGCTTGTATGGGAAGCCCGATGCGCCAGAGTTGTTTCTGAA
ACATGGCAAAGGTAGCGTTGCCAATGATGTTACAGATGAGATGGTCAGACTAAACTGGCTGACGGAATTT
ATGCCTCTTCCGACCATCAAGCATTTTATCCGTACTCCTGATGATGCATGGTTACTCACCACTGCGATCC
CCGGAAAAACAGCATTCCAGGTATTAGAAGAATATCCTGATTCAGGTGAAAATATTGTTGATGCGCTGGC
AGTGTTCCTGCGCCGGTTGCATTCGATTCCTGTTTGTAATTGTCCTTTTAACAGCGATCGCGTATTTCGT
CTCGCTCAGGCGCAATCACGAATGAATAACGGTTTGGTTGATGCGAGTGATTTTGATGACGAGCGTAATG
GCTGGCCTGTTGAACAAGTCTGGAAAGAAATGCATAAACTTTTGCCATTCTCACCGGATTCAGTCGTCAC
TCATGGTGATTTCTCACTTGATAACCTTATTTTTGACGAGGGGAAATTAATAGGTTGTATTGATGTTGGA
CGAGTCGGAATCGCAGACCGATACCAGGATCTTGCCATCCTATGGAACTGCCTCGGTGAGTTTTCTCCTT
CATTACAGAAACGGCTTTTTCAAAAATATGGTATTGATAATCCTGATATGAATAAATTGCAGTTTCATTT
GATGCTCGATGAGTTTTTCTAATCAGAATTGGTTAATTGGTTGTAACACTGGCAGAGCATTACGCTGACT
TGACGGGACGGCGCAAGCTCATGACCAAAATCCCTTAACGTGAGTTACGCGTCGTTCCACTGAGCGTCAG
ACCCCGTAGAAAAGATCAAAGGATCTTCTTGAGATCCTTTTTTTCTGCGCGTAATCTGCTGCTTGCAAAC
AAAAAAACCACCGCTACCAGCGGTGGTTTGTTTGCCGGATCAAGAGCTACCAACTCTTTTTCCGAAGGTA
ACTGGCTTCAGCAGAGCGCAGATACCAAATACTGTTCTTCTAGTGTAGCCGTAGTTAGGCCACCACTTCA
AGAACTCTGTAGCACCGCCTACATACCTCGCTCTGCTAATCCTGTTACCAGTGGCTGCTGCCAGTGGCGA
TAAGTCGTGTCTTACCGGGTTGGACTCAAGACGATAGTTACCGGATAAGGCGCAGCGGTCGGGCTGAACG
GGGGGTTCGTGCACACAGCCCAGCTTGGAGCGAACGACCTACACCGAACTGAGATACCTACAGCGTGAGC
TATGAGAAAGCGCCACGCTTCCCGAAGGGAGAAAGGCGGACAGGTATCCGGTAAGCGGCAGGGTCGGAAC
AGGAGAGCGCACGAGGGAGCTTCCAGGGGGAAACGCCTGGTATCTTTATAGTCCTGTCGGGTTTCGCCAC
CTCTGACTTGAGCGTCGATTTTTGTGATGCTCGTCAGGGGGGCGGAGCCTATGGAAAAACGCCAGCAACG
CGGCCTTTTTACGGTTCCTGGCCTTTTGCTGGCCTTTTGCTCACATGTTCTTTCCTGCGTTATCCCCTGA
TTCTGTGGATAACCGTATTACCGCCTTTGAGTGAGCTGATACCGCTCGCCGCAGCCGAACGACCGAGCGC
AGCGAGTCAGTGAGCGAGGAAGCGGAAGAGCGCCCAATACGCAAACCGCCTCTCCCCGCGCGTTGGCCGA
TTCATTAATGCAGCTGGCACGACAGGTTTCCCGACTGGAAAGCGGGCAGTGAGCGCAACGCAATTAATAC
GCGTACCGCTAGCCAGGAAGAGTTTGTAGAAACGCAAAAAGGCCATCCGTCAGGATGGCCTTCTGCTTAG
TTTGATGCCTGGCAGTTTATGGCGGGCGTCCTGCCCGCCACCCTCCGGGCCGTTGCTTCAC
Features (pLannotate 1.2.2; 10 found; start..end, strand, type, name):
     65..108     +  terminator     rrnB T1 terminator: Escherichia coli rrnB; transcription terminator T1 from the E. coli rrnB gene
    155..191     -  CDS            lacZα (fragment): LacZα fragment of β-galactosidase; lacZ fragment
    207..306     +  protein_bind   attL1: mutant version of attL; recombination site for the Gateway® LR reaction LR Clonase™
    315..1175    +  CDS            mNeonGreen: mNeonGreen is a basic (constitutively fluorescent) green/yellow fluorescent protein published in 2013, derived from Branchiostoma lanceolatum. It is reported to be a very rapidly-maturing monomer with moderate acid sensitivity.
   1184..1283    -  protein_bind   attL2: mutant version of attL; recombination site for the Gateway® LR reaction LR Clonase™
   1301..1319    -  promoter       T7 promoter: promoter for bacteriophage T7 RNA polymerase
   1453..2262    +  CDS            KanR: aminoglycoside phosphotransferase; aph(3')-Ia; confers resistance to kanamycin in bacteria or G418 (Geneticin®) in eukaryotes
   2409..2997    +  rep_origin     ori: high-copy-number ColE1/pMB1/pBR322/pUC origin of replication
   3180..3272    +  CDS            lacI (fragment): lac repressor; lacI; The lac repressor binds to the lac operator to inhibit transcription in E. coli. This inhibition can be relieved by adding lactose or isopropyl-β-D-thiogalactopyranoside (IPTG).
   3327..3354    -  terminator     rrnB T2 terminator: transcription terminator T2 from the E. coli rrnB gene
