[The description below was written by a language model from this plasmid's Addgene catalogue record and pLannotate feature annotations shown in this document.]
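Description:
pDD400 is a small (about 3.4 kb) bacterial cloning plasmid built on the pDONR221 Gateway entry backbone. It serves as a SapTrap donor module for assembling CRISPR homology-directed repair templates for C. elegans. It is maintained in E. coli at high copy through a ColE1/pUC-type origin and selected with kanamycin via an aminoglycoside phosphotransferase (KanR) gene. The backbone also carries the usual pDONR features: rrnB T1 and T2 transcription terminators that insulate the cloning region from read-through, a T7 promoter adjacent to the insert, M13 forward and reverse sequencing sites, and short residual lacZα and lacI fragments that have no evident functional role here.

The payload is an 861 bp coding sequence for mNeonGreen, a bright, rapidly maturing monomeric green/yellow fluorescent protein originally derived from Branchiostoma lanceolatum. This version is described as GLO-optimized for C. elegans, meaning a synthetic worm-adapted version of the gene; the record does not detail the nature of the optimization. The insert lies between attL1 and attL2 sites, consistent with its having been introduced by Gateway recombination. No worm promoter or 3′ UTR is annotated, so the plasmid is not an expression construct in its own right. In the SapTrap approach, the tag is released from a donor plasmid such as this one by type IIS (SapI) digestion and ligated in a defined order with homology arms and other modules into a destination vector. This yields a repair template for inserting the fluorescent protein into an endogenous locus. The SapI sites themselves are not annotated in the feature table. Typical use is therefore as the source of the mNeonGreen tag when building knock-in constructs for fluorescently labelling native C. elegans proteins.
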