Addgene plasmid #137024: pDD400
Purpose: SapTrap mNG-GLO donor
Depositing lab: Daniel Dickinson & Bob Goldstein. Depositing organization: University of North Carolina at Chapel Hill.
Backbone
  Vector backbone: pDONR221
  Backbone size w/o insert (bp): 2540
  Total vector size (bp): 3421
  Vector type: Worm Expression, CRISPR ; SapTrap donor for cloning repair templates for C. elegans
Growth in bacteria
  Bacterial resistance: Kanamycin, 50 μg/mL
  Growth temperature: 37°C
  Growth strain: DH5alpha
  Copy number: High Copy
Gene/Insert
  Gene/Insert name: C. elegans GLO-optimized mNeonGreen
  Species: C. elegans (nematode), Synthetic
  Insert size (bp): 861
  Tag / fusion protein: C. elegans GLO-optimized mNeonGreen
  Cloning method: Gateway Cloning
  Sequencing primers: 5′ M13 Fwd; 3′ M13 Rev
Terms and licenses: Academic/Nonprofit Terms; Industry Terms: Not Available to Industry
How to cite: pDD400 was a gift from Daniel Dickinson & Bob Goldstein (Addgene plasmid # 137024 ; http://n2t.net/addgene:137024 ; RRID:Addgene_137024)
